>Addgene plasmid #142531 | TFORF0085 | addgene full sequence | sequence record 395948 | Addgene NGS Result
TTAATGTAGTCTTATGCAATACTCTTGTAGTCTTGCAACATGGTAACGATGAGTTAGCAACATGCCTTAC
AAGGAGAGAAAAAGCACCGTGCATGCCGATTGGTGGAAGTAAGGTGGTACGATCGTGCCTTATTAGGAAG
GCAACAGACGGGTCTGACATGGATTGGACGAACCACTGAATTGCCGCATTGCAGAGATATTGTATTTAAG
TGCCTAGCTCGATACATAAACGGGTCTCTCTGGTTAGACCAGATCTGAGCCTGGGAGCTCTCTGGCTAAC
TAGGGAACCCACTGCTTAAGCCTCAATAAAGCTTGCCTTGAGTGCTTCAAGTAGTGTGTGCCCGTCTGTT
GTGTGACTCTGGTAACTAGAGATCCCTCAGACCCTTTTAGTCAGTGTGGAAAATCTCTAGCAGTGGCGCC
CGAACAGGGACTTGAAAGCGAAAGGGAAACCAGAGGAGCTCTCTCGACGCAGGACTCGGCTTGCTGAAGC
GCGCACGGCAAGAGGCGAGGGGCGGCGACTGGTGAGTACGCCAAAAATTTTGACTAGCGGAGGCTAGAAG
GAGAGAGATGGGTGCGAGAGCGTCAGTATTAAGCGGGGGAGAATTAGATCGCGATGGGAAAAAATTCGGT
TAAGGCCAGGGGGAAAGAAAAAATATAAATTAAAACATATAGTATGGGCAAGCAGGGAGCTAGAACGATT
CGCAGTTAATCCTGGCCTGTTAGAAACATCAGAAGGCTGTAGACAAATACTGGGACAGCTACAACCATCC
CTTCAGACAGGATCAGAAGAACTTAGATCATTATATAATACAGTAGCAACCCTCTATTGTGTGCATCAAA
GGATAGAGATAAAAGACACCAAGGAAGCTTTAGACAAGATAGAGGAAGAGCAAAACAAAAGTAAGACCAC
CGCACAGCAAGCGGCCGCTGATCTTCAGACCTGGAGGAGGAGATATGAGGGACAATTGGAGAAGTGAATT
ATATAAATATAAAGTAGTAAAAATTGAACCATTAGGAGTAGCACCCACCAAGGCAAAGAGAAGAGTGGTG
CAGAGAGAAAAAAGAGCAGTGGGAATAGGAGCTTTGTTCCTTGGGTTCTTGGGAGCAGCAGGAAGCACTA
TGGGCGCAGCGTCAATGACGCTGACGGTACAGGCCAGACAATTATTGTCTGGTATAGTGCAGCAGCAGAA
CAATTTGCTGAGGGCTATTGAGGCGCAACAGCATCTGTTGCAACTCACAGTCTGGGGCATCAAGCAGCTC
CAGGCAAGAATCCTGGCTGTGGAAAGATACCTAAAGGATCAACAGCTCCTGGGGATTTGGGGTTGCTCTG
GAAAACTCATTTGCACCACTGCTGTGCCTTGGAATGCTAGTTGGAGTAATAAATCTCTGGAACAGATTTG
GAATCACACGACCTGGATGGAGTGGGACAGAGAAATTAACAATTACACAAGCTTAATACACTCCTTAATT
GAAGAATCGCAAAACCAGCAAGAAAAGAATGAACAAGAATTATTGGAATTAGATAAATGGGCAAGTTTGT
GGAATTGGTTTAACATAACAAATTGGCTGTGGTATATAAAATTATTCATAATGATAGTAGGAGGCTTGGT
AGGTTTAAGAATAGTTTTTGCTGTACTTTCTATAGTGAATAGAGTTAGGCAGGGATATTCACCATTATCG
TTTCAGACCCACCTCCCAACCCCGAGGGGACCCATGCATTGCATCTCAATTAGTCAGCAACCAGGTGTGG
AAAGTCCCCAGGCTCCCCAGCAGGCAGAAGTATGCAAAGCATGCGTCTCAATTAGTCAGCAACCATAGTC
CCGCCCCTAACTCCGCCCATCCCGCCCCTAACTCCGCCCAGTTCCGCCCATTCTCCGCCCCATGGCTGAC
TAATTTTTTTTATTTATGCAGAGGCCGAGGCCGCCTCGGCCTCTGAGCTATTCCAGAAGTAGTGAGGAGG
CTTTTTTGGAGGCCTAGGCTTTTGCAAAAAGCTTTCTAGAGGTACCACCGGAGCTTACCATGACCGAGTA
CAAGCCCACGGTGCGCCTCGCCACCCGCGACGACGTCCCCAGGGCCGTACGCACCCTCGCCGCCGCGTTC
GCCGACTACCCCGCCACGCGCCACACCGTCGATCCGGACCGCCACATCGAGCGGGTCACCGAGCTGCAAG
AACTCTTCCTCACGCGCGTCGGGCTCGACATCGGCAAGGTGTGGGTCGCGGACGACGGCGCCGCCGTGGC
GGTCTGGACCACGCCGGAGAGCGTCGAAGCGGGGGCGGTGTTCGCCGAGATCGGCCCGCGCATGGCCGAG
TTGAGCGGTTCCCGGCTGGCCGCGCAGCAACAGATGGAAGGCCTCCTGGCGCCGCACCGGCCCAAGGAGC
CCGCGTGGTTCCTGGCCACCGTCGGCGTCTCGCCCGACCACCAGGGCAAGGGTCTGGGCAGCGCCGTCGT
GCTCCCCGGAGTGGAGGCGGCCGAGCGCGCCGGGGTGCCCGCCTTCCTGGAGACCTCCGCGCCCCGCAAC
CTCCCCTTCTACGAGCGGCTCGGCTTCACCGTCACCGCCGACGTCGAGGTGCCCGAAGGACCGCGCACCT
GGTGCATGACCCGCAAGCCCGGTGCCAGTTAACGAATTCTAGATCTTGAGACAAATGGCAGTATTCATCC
ACAATTTTAAAAGAAAAGGGGGGATTGGGGGGTACAGTGCAGGGGAAAGAATAGTAGACATAATAGCAAC
AGACATACAAACTAAAGAATTACAAAAACAAATTACAAAAATTCAAAATTTTCGGGTTTATTACAGGGAC
AGCAGAGATCCACTTTGGCGCCGGCTCGAGGCCTGCAGGTGCAAAGATGGATAAAGTTTTAAACAGAGAG
GAATCTTTGCAGCTAATGGACCTTCTAGGTCTTGAAAGGAGTGGGAATTGGCTCCGGTGCCCGTCAGTGG
GCAGAGCGCACATCGCCCACAGTCCCCGAGAAGTTGGGGGGAGGGGTCGGCAATTGAACCGGTGCCTAGA
GAAGGTGGCGCGGGGTAAACTGGGAAAGTGATGTCGTGTACTGGCTCCGCCTTTTTCCCGAGGGTGGGGG
AGAACCGTATATAAGTGCAGTAGTCGCCGTGAACGTTCTTTTTCGCAACGGGTTTGCCGCCAGAACACAG
GTAAGTGCCGTGTGTGGTTCCCGCGGGCCTGGCCTCTTTACGGGTTATGGCCCTTGCGTGCCTTGAATTA
CTTCCACCTGGCTGCAGTACGTGATTCTTGATCCCGAGCTTCGGGTTGGAAGTGGGTGGGAGAGTTCGAG
GCCTTGCGCTTAAGGAGCCCCTTCGCCTCGTGCTTGAGTTGAGGCCTGGCCTGGGCGCTGGGGCCGCCGC
GTGCGAATCTGGTGGCACCTTCGCGCCTGTCTCGCTGCTTTCGATAAGTCTCTAGCCATTTAAAATTTTT
GATGACCTGCTGCGACGCTTTTTTTCTGGCAAGATAGTCTTGTAAATGCGGGCCAAGATCTGCACACTGG
TATTTCGGTTTTTGGGGCCGCGGGCGGCGACGGGGCCCGTGCGTCCCAGCGCACATGTTCGGCGAGGCGG
GGCCTGCGAGCGCGGCCACCGAGAATCGGACGGGGGTAGTCTCAAGCTGGCCGGCCTGCTCTGGTGCCTG
GCCTCGCGCCGCCGTGTATCGCCCCGCCCTGGGCGGCAAGGCTGGCCCGGTCGGCACCAGTTGCGTGAGC
GGAAAGATGGCCGCTTCCCGGCCCTGCTGCAGGGAGCTCAAAATGGAGGACGCGGCGCTCGGGAGAGCGG
GCGGGTGAGTCACCCACACAAAGGAAAAGGGCCTTTCCGTCCTCAGCCGTCGCTTCATGTGACTCCACGG
AGTACCGGGCGCCGTCCAGGCACCTCGATTAGTTCTCGAGCTTTTGGAGTACGTCGTCTTTAGGTTGGGG
GGAGGGGTTTTATGCGATGGAGTTTCCCCACACTGAGTGGGTGGAGACTGAAGTTAGGCCAGCTTGGCAC
TTGATGTAATTCTCCTTGGAATTTGCCCTTTTTGAGTTTGGATCTTGGTTCATTCTCAAGCCTCAGACAG
TGGTTCAAAGTTTTTTTCTTCCATTTCAGGTGTCGTGAGGCTAGCACCGCCACCATGCGGGGCCAGGGCC
GCAAGGAGAGTTTGTCCGATTCCCGAGACCTGGACGGCTCCTACGACCAGCTCACGGGCCACCCTCCAGG
GCCCACTAAAAAAGCGCTGAAGCAGCGATTCCTCAAGCTGCTGCCGTGCTGCGGGCCCCAAGCCCTGCCC
TCAGTCAGTGAAACATTAGCCGCCCCAGCCTCCCTCCGCCCCCACAGACCCCGCCTGCTGGACCCAGACA
GCGTGGACGATGAATTTGAATTGTCCACCGTGTGTCACCGGCCTGAGGGTCTGGAGCAGCTGCAGGAGCA
AACCAAATTCACGCGCAAGGAGTTGCAGGTCCTGTACCGGGGCTTCAAGAACGAATGTCCCAGCGGAATT
GTCAATGAGGAGAACTTCAAGCAGATTTACTCCCAGTTCTTTCCTCAAGGAGACTCCAGCACCTATGCCA
CTTTTCTCTTCAATGCCTTTGACACCAACCATGATGGCTCGGTCAGTTTTGAGGACTTTGTGGCTGGTTT
GTCCGTGATTCTTCGGGGAACTGTAGATGACAGGCTTAATTGGGCCTTCAACCTGTATGACCTTAACAAG
GACGGCTGCATCACCAAGGAGGAAATGCTTGACATCATGAAGTCCATCTATGACATGATGGGCAAGTACA
CGTACCCTGCACTCCGGGAGGAGGCCCCAAGGGAACACGTGGAGAGCTTCTTCCAGAAGATGGACAGAAA
CAAGGATGGTGTGGTGACCATTGAGGAATTCATTGAGTCTTGTCAAAAGGATGAGAACATCATGAGGTCC
ATGCAGCTCTTTGACAATGTCATCTAGTAATGAACTAGTCCGTAACTTGAAAGTATTTCGATTTCTTGGC
TTTATATATCTTGTGGAAAGGACGAGCCAATGGCCCTACAGCCATTCACACGCGTTAAGTCGACAATCAA
CCTCTGGATTACAAAATTTGTGAAAGATTGACTGGTATTCTTAACTATGTTGCTCCTTTTACGCTATGTG
GATACGCTGCTTTAATGCCTTTGTATCATGCTATTGCTTCCCGTATGGCTTTCATTTTCTCCTCCTTGTA
TAAATCCTGGTTGCTGTCTCTTTATGAGGAGTTGTGGCCCGTTGTCAGGCAACGTGGCGTGGTGTGCACT
GTGTTTGCTGACGCAACCCCCACTGGTTGGGGCATTGCCACCACCTGTCAGCTCCTTTCCGGGACTTTCG
CTTTCCCCCTCCCTATTGCCACGGCGGAACTCATCGCCGCCTGCCTTGCCCGCTGCTGGACAGGGGCTCG
GCTGTTGGGCACTGACAATTCCGTGGTGTTGTCGGGGAAATCATCGTCCTTTCCTTGGCTGCTCGCCTGT
GTTGCCACCTGGATTCTGCGCGGGACGTCCTTCTGCTACGTCCCTTCGGCCCTCAATCCAGCGGACCTTC
CTTCCCGCGGCCTGCTGCCGGCTCTGCGGCCTCTTCCGCGTCTTCGCCTTCGCCCTCAGACGAGTCGGAT
CTCCCTTTGGGCCGCCTCCCCGCGTCGACTTTAAGACCAATGACTTACAAGGCAGCTGTAGATCTTAGCC
ACTTTTTAAAAGAAAAGGGGGGACTGGAAGGGCTAATTCACTCCCAACGAAGACAAGATCTGCTTTTTGC
TTGTACTGGGTCTCTCTGGTTAGACCAGATCTGAGCCTGGGAGCTCTCTGGCTAACTAGGGAACCCACTG
CTTAAGCCTCAATAAAGCTTGCCTTGAGTGCTTCAAGTAGTGTGTGCCCGTCTGTTGTGTGACTCTGGTA
ACTAGAGATCCCTCAGACCCTTTTAGTCAGTGTGGAAAATCTCTAGCAGTACGTATAGTAGTTCATGTCA
TCTTATTATTCAGTATTTATAACTTGCAAAGAAATGAATATCAGAGAGTGAGAGGAACTTGTTTATTGCA
GCTTATAATGGTTACAAATAAAGCAATAGCATCACAAATTTCACAAATAAAGCATTTTTTTCACTGCATT
CTAGTTGTGGTTTGTCCAAACTCATCAATGTATCTTATCATGTCTGGCTCTAGCTATCCCGCCCCTAACT
CCGCCCATCCCGCCCCTAACTCCGCCCAGTTCCGCCCATTCTCCGCCCCATGGCTGACTAATTTTTTTTA
TTTATGCAGAGGCCGAGGCCGCCTCGGCCTCTGAGCTATTCCAGAAGTAGTGAGGAGGCTTTTTTGGAGG
CCTAGGGACGTACCCAATTCGCCCTATAGTGAGTCGTATTACGCGCGCTCACTGGCCGTCGTTTTACAAC
GTCGTGACTGGGAAAACCCTGGCGTTACCCAACTTAATCGCCTTGCAGCACATCCCCCTTTCGCCAGCTG
GCGTAATAGCGAAGAGGCCCGCACCGATCGCCCTTCCCAACAGTTGCGCAGCCTGAATGGCGAATGGG
[124 nt withheld, positions 6509-6632]
C
[91 nt withheld, positions 6634-6724]
A
[49 nt withheld, positions 6726-6774]
CCTTTGACGTTGGAGTCCACGTTCTTT
[37 nt withheld, positions 6802-6838]
ACCCTATCTCGGTCTATTCTTTTGATTTATAAGGGATTTTGCCGATTTCGGCCTATTGGTTAAAAAATGA
GCTGATTTAACAAAAATTTAACGCGAATTTTAACAAAATATTAACGCTTACAATTTAGGTGGCACTTTTC
GGGGAAATGTGCGCGGAACCCCTATTTGTTTATTTTTCTAAATACATTCAAATATGTATCCGCTCATGAG
ACAATAACCCTGATAAATGCTTCAATAATATTGAAAAAGGAAGAGTATGAGTATTCAACATTTCCGTGTC
GCCCTTATTCCCTTTTTTGCGGCATTTTGCCTTCCTGTTTTTGCTCACCCAGAAACGCTGGTGAAAGTAA
AAGATGCTGAAGATCAGTTGGGTGCACGAGTGGGTTACATCGAACTGGATCTCAACAGCGGTAAGATCCT
TGAGAGTTTTCGCCCCGAAGAACGTTTTCCAATGATGAGCACTTTTAAAGTTCTGCTATGTGGCGCGGTA
TTATCCCGTATTGACGCCGGGCAAGAGCAACTCGGTCGCCGCATACACTATTCTCAGAATGACTTGGTTG
AGTACTCACCAGTCACAGAAAAGCATCTTACGGATGGCATGACAGTAAGAGAATTATGCAGTGCTGCCAT
AACCATGAGTGATAACACTGCGGCCAACTTACTTCTGACAACGATCGGAGGACCGAAGGAGCTAACCGCT
TTTTTGCACAACATGGGGGATCATGTAACTCGCCTTGATCGTTGGGAACCGGAGCTGAATGAAGCCATAC
CAAACGACGAGCGTGACACCACGATGCCTGTAGCAATGGCAACAACGTTGCGCAAACTATTAACTGGCGA
ACTACTTACTCTAGCTTCCCGGCAACAATTAATAGACTGGATGGAGGCGGATAAAGTTGCAGGACCACTT
CTGCGCTCGGCCCTTCCGGCTGGCTGGTTTATTGCTGATAAATCTGGAGCCGGTGAGCGTGGGTCTCGCG
GTATCATTGCAGCACTGGGGCCAGATGGTAAGCCCTCCCGTATCGTAGTTATCTACACGACGGGGAGTCA
GGCAACTATGGATGAACGAAATAGACAGATCGCTGAGATAGGTGCCTCACTGATTAAGCATTGGTAACTG
TCAGACCAAGTTTACTCATATATACTTTAGATTGATTTAAAACTTCATTTTTAATTTAAAAGGATCTAGG
TGAAGATCCTTTTTGATAATCTCATGACCAAAATCCCTTAACGTGAGTTTTCGTTCCACTGAGCGTCAGA
CCCCGTAGAAAAGATCAAAGGATCTTCTTGAGATCCTTTTTTTCTGCGCGTAATCTGCTGCTTGCAAACA
AAAAAACCACCGCTACCAGCGGTGGTTTGTTTGCCGGATCAAGAGCTACCAACTCTTTTTCCGAAGGTAA
CTGGCTTCAGCAGAGCGCAGATACCAAATACTGTTCTTCTAGTGTAGCCGTAGTTAGGCCACCACTTCAA
GAACTCTGTAGCACCGCCTACATACCTCGCTCTGCTAATCCTGTTACCAGTGGCTGCTGCCAGTGGCGAT
AAGTCGTGTCTTACCGGGTTGGACTCAAGACGATAGTTACCGGATAAGGCGCAGCGGTCGGGCTGAACGG
GGGGTTCGTGCACACAGCCCAGCTTGGAGCGAACGACCTACACCGAACTGAGATACCTACAGCGTGAGCT
ATGAGAAAGCGCCACGCTTCCCGAAGGGAGAAAGGCGGACAGGTATCCGGTAAGCGGCAGGGTCGGAACA
GGAGAGCGCACGAGGGAGCTTCCAGGGGGAAACGCCTGGTATCTTTATAGTCCTGTCGGGTTTCGCCACC
TCTGACTTGAGCGTCGATTTTTGTGATGCTCGTCAGGGGGGCGGAGCCTATGGAAAAACGCCAGCAACGC
GGCCTTTTTACGGTTCCTGGCCTTTTGCTGGCCTTTTGCTCACATGTTCTTTCCTGCGTTATCCCCTGAT
TCTGTGGATAACCGTATTACCGCCTTTGAGTGAGCTGATACCGCTCGCCGCAGCCGAACGACCGAGCGCA
GCGAGTCAGTGAGCGAGGAAGCGGAAGAGCGCCCAATACGCAAACCGCCTCTCCCCGCGCGTTGGCCGAT
TCATTAATGCAGCTGGCACGACAGGTTTCCCGACTGGAAAGCGGGCAGTGAGCGCAACGCAATTAATGTG
AGTTAGCTCACTCATTAGGCACCCCAGGCTTTACACTTTATGCTTCCGGCTCGTATGTTGTGTGGAATTG
TGAGCGGATAACAATTTCACACAGGAAACAGCTATGACCATGATTACGCCAAGCGCGCAATTAACCCTCA
CTAAAGGGAACAAAAGCTGGAGCTGCAAGC
Features (pLannotate 1.2.2; 31 found; start..end, strand, type, name):
      5..231     +  promoter       RSV promoter: Rous sarcoma virus enhancer/promoter
    232..412     +  LTR            5' LTR (truncated): truncated 5' long terminal repeat (LTR) from HIV-1
    459..584     +  misc_feature   HIV-1 Ψ: packaging signal of human immunodeficiency virus type 1
    568..931     +  CDS            HIV-1 gag (fragment): gag protein from human immunodeficiency virus 1; gag
   1077..1310    +  misc_feature   RRE: The Rev response element (RRE) of HIV-1 allows for Rev-dependent mRNA export from the nucleus to the cytoplasm.
   1687..1713    +  CDS            Rev (fragment): human immunodeficiency virus 1 (HIV-1) Rev protein; rev; enhances nuclear export of unspliced and incompletely spliced viral mRNAs
   1720..1743    +  promoter       SV40 promoter (fragment): SV40 early promoter
   1744..1815    +  promoter       SV40 promoter (fragment): SV40 enhancer and early promoter
   1839..1974    +  rep_origin     SV40 ori: SV40 origin of replication
   2020..2616    +  CDS            PuroR (fragment): puromycin N-acetyltransferase; pac from Streptomyces; confers resistance to puromycin
   2665..2782    +  misc_feature   cPPT/CTS: central polypurine tract and central termination sequence of HIV-1
   2847..2913    +  CDS            small t antigen (fragment): SV40 (simian virus 40) small t antigen
   2920..4098    +  promoter       EF-1α promoter: strong constitutive promoter for human elongation factor EF-1α
   4115..4924    +  CDS            KCNIP2: KCIP2_HUMAN - Also known as KCHIP2. Experimental evidence at protein level: Swiss-Prot protein existence level 1. Regulatory subunit of Kv4/D (Shal)-type voltage-gated rapidly inactivating A-type potassium channels. Modulates channel density, inactivation kinetics and rate of recovery from inactivation in a calcium-dependent and isoform-specific manner. In vitro, modulates KCND2/Kv4.2 and KCND3/Kv4.3 currents. Involved in KCND2 and KCND3 trafficking to the cell surface. May be required for the expression of I(To) currents in the heart (By similarity). From Homo sapiens (Human).
   4940..4993    +  promoter       U6 promoter (fragment): RNA polymerase III promoter for human U6 snRNA
   5035..5623    +  misc_feature   WPRE: woodchuck hepatitis virus posttranscriptional regulatory element
   5674..5693    +  misc_feature   cPPT/CTS (fragment): central polypurine tract and central termination sequence of HIV-1
   5695..5928    +  LTR            3' LTR (ΔU3): self-inactivating 3' long terminal repeat (LTR) from HIV-1
   6006..6127    +  polyA_signal   SV40 poly(A) signal: SV40 polyadenylation signal
   6167..6302    +  rep_origin     SV40 ori: SV40 origin of replication
   6323..6341    -  promoter       T7 promoter: promoter for bacteriophage T7 RNA polymerase
   6349..6504    +  CDS            lacZα (fragment): LacZα fragment of β-galactosidase; lacZ fragment
   6509..6937    +  rep_origin     f1 ori (sequence partly withheld): f1 bacteriophage origin of replication; arrow indicates direction of (+) strand synthesis
   6990..7094    +  promoter       AmpR promoter: bla
   7095..7955    +  CDS            AmpR: β-lactamase; bla; confers resistance to ampicillin, carbenicillin, and related antibiotics
   8126..8714    +  rep_origin     ori: high-copy-number ColE1/pMB1/pBR322/pUC origin of replication
   8897..8989    +  CDS            lacI (fragment): lac repressor; lacI; The lac repressor binds to the lac operator to inhibit transcription in E. coli. This inhibition can be relieved by adding lactose or isopropyl-β-D-thiogalactopyranoside (IPTG).
   9002..9023    +  protein_bind   CAP binding site: CAP binding activates transcription in the presence of cAMP. E. coli catabolite activator protein
   9038..9068    +  promoter       lac promoter: promoter for the E. coli lac operon
   9076..9092    +  protein_bind   lac operator: The lac repressor binds to the lac operator to inhibit transcription in E. coli. This inhibition can be relieved by adding lactose or isopropyl-β-D-thiogalactopyranoside (IPTG). lac repressor encoded by lacI
   9137..9155    +  promoter       T3 promoter: promoter for bacteriophage T3 RNA polymerase
