[The description below was written by a language model from this plasmid's Addgene catalogue record and pLannotate feature annotations shown in this document.]
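Description:
TFORF0085 is a third-generation-style, self-inactivating HIV-1 lentiviral expression plasmid built on the pLX_TRC317 backbone, carrying the human KCNIP2 (KCHIP2) open reading frame as one member of a barcoded transcription factor ORF collection. In bacteria it is maintained through a high-copy ColE1/pUC-type origin and selected with ampicillin via the β-lactamase gene. An f1 origin and remnants of a lac/T7/T3 cloning region are also present. The depositor warns that the plasmid can recombine, as is common for LTR-containing vectors.

The viral transfer cassette begins with an RSV promoter fused to a truncated 5' LTR, which drives genomic RNA production in packaging cells. It is followed by the Ψ packaging signal with a gag fragment, the Rev response element for nuclear export, and a cPPT/CTS element that aids nuclear import. It ends in a ΔU3 3' LTR that inactivates the viral promoter after integration, followed by an SV40 poly(A) signal. Within this cassette, an SV40 early promoter drives puromycin N-acetyltransferase for selection of transduced mammalian cells, and a separate EF-1α promoter drives constitutive expression of KCNIP2. A WPRE downstream of the ORF enhances transcript stability and expression.

The annotated coding sequence is shorter than the stated insert size. The difference presumably includes flanking sequence and the unique 24-bp barcode described in the record, although the barcode is not annotated in the feature table. The short U6 promoter fragment annotated just after the ORF is probably a residual or primer-binding sequence rather than a functional promoter.

The construct is intended for overexpressing the ORF in mammalian cells, especially in pooled screens where the barcode identifies which factor each cell received. KCNIP2 is annotated as a calcium-dependent regulatory subunit of Kv4 potassium channels.
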