Addgene plasmid #142531: TFORF0085
Purpose: Lentiviral vector for overexpressing transcription factor ORFs with unique 24-bp barcodes. Barcodes facilitate identification of transcription factors in pooled screens.
Depositing lab: Feng Zhang. Depositing organization: Broad Institute. Publication: A transcription factor atlas of directed differentiation. Joung J, Ma S, Tay T, Geiger-Schuller KR, Kirchgatterer PC, Verdine VK, Guo B, Arias-Garcia MA, Allen WE, Singh A, Kuksenko O, Abudayyeh OO, Gootenberg JS, Fu Z, Macrae RK, Buenrostro JD, Regev A, Zhang F. Cell. 2023 Jan 5;186(1):209-229.e26. doi: 10.1016/j.cell.2022.11.026. PubMed 36608654.
Backbone
  Vector backbone: pLX_TRC317
  Backbone manufacturer: Broad Institute Genetic Perturbation Platform
  Backbone size w/o insert (bp): 8264
  Vector type: Mammalian Expression, Lentiviral
  Selectable markers: Puromycin
Growth in bacteria
  Bacterial resistance: Ampicillin, 100 μg/mL
  Growth temperature: 37°C
  Growth strain: NEB Stable
  Copy number: High Copy
Gene/Insert
  Gene/Insert name: KCNIP2
  Species: H. sapiens (human)
  Insert size (bp): 914
  Entrez Gene: KCNIP2 (a.k.a. KCHIP2)
  Promoter: EF1a
  Cloning method: Unknown
  Sequencing primers: 5′ GGGTGGAGACTGAAGTTAGGCCAG; 3′ CACATAGCGTAAAAGGAGCAACATAG
Terms and licenses: Academic/Nonprofit Terms; Industry Terms: Not Available to Industry
Depositor comments: NM_173191,ENST00000356640 . The transcription factor ORF portion of this plasmid was synthesized by Genewiz. Please test multiple small colonies in case of plasmid recombination. To make this collection available in a timely manner, a portion of this collection was not fully sequenced by Addgene. If an Addgene verified full plasmid sequence is not available, please contact us prior to placing an order to request the full sequence.
How to cite: TFORF0085 was a gift from Feng Zhang (Addgene plasmid # 142531 ; http://n2t.net/addgene:142531 ; RRID:Addgene_142531)
