>Addgene plasmid #142531 | TFORF0085 | depositor partial sequence | sequence record 279731 | Insert
ACCGCCACCATGCGGGGCCAGGGCCGCAAGGAGAGTTTGTCCGATTCCCGAGACCTGGACGGCTCCTACG
ACCAGCTCACGGGCCACCCTCCAGGGCCCACTAAAAAAGCGCTGAAGCAGCGATTCCTCAAGCTGCTGCC
GTGCTGCGGGCCCCAAGCCCTGCCCTCAGTCAGTGAAACATTAGCCGCCCCAGCCTCCCTCCGCCCCCAC
AGACCCCGCCTGCTGGACCCAGACAGCGTGGACGATGAATTTGAATTGTCCACCGTGTGTCACCGGCCTG
AGGGTCTGGAGCAGCTGCAGGAGCAAACCAAATTCACGCGCAAGGAGTTGCAGGTCCTGTACCGGGGCTT
CAAGAACGAATGTCCCAGCGGAATTGTCAATGAGGAGAACTTCAAGCAGATTTACTCCCAGTTCTTTCCT
CAAGGAGACTCCAGCACCTATGCCACTTTTCTCTTCAATGCCTTTGACACCAACCATGATGGCTCGGTCA
GTTTTGAGGACTTTGTGGCTGGTTTGTCCGTGATTCTTCGGGGAACTGTAGATGACAGGCTTAATTGGGC
CTTCAACCTGTATGACCTTAACAAGGACGGCTGCATCACCAAGGAGGAAATGCTTGACATCATGAAGTCC
ATCTATGACATGATGGGCAAGTACACGTACCCTGCACTCCGGGAGGAGGCCCCAAGGGAACACGTGGAGA
GCTTCTTCCAGAAGATGGACAGAAACAAGGATGGTGTGGTGACCATTGAGGAATTCATTGAGTCTTGTCA
AAAGGATGAGAACATCATGAGGTCCATGCAGCTCTTTGACAATGTCATCTAGTAATGAACTAGTCCGTAA
CTTGAAAGTATTTCGATTTCTTGGCTTTATATATCTTGTGGAAAGGACGAGCCAATGGCCCTACAGCCAT
TCAC
