>Addgene plasmid #142531 | TFORF0085 | depositor partial sequence | sequence record 279732 | Barcode
GCCAATGGCCCTACAGCCATTCAC
